Addgene plasmid #32692: pTfR-PAmKate
Depositing lab: Vladislav Verkhusha. Depositing organization: Albert Einstein College of Medicine. Publication: Superresolution imaging of multiple fluorescent proteins with highly overlapping emission spectra in living cells. Gunewardene MS, Subach FV, Gould TJ, Penoncello GP, Gudheti MV, Verkhusha VV, Hess ST. Biophys J. 2011 Sep 21;101(6):1522-8. Epub 2011 Sep 20. 10.1016/j.bpj.2011.07.049 PubMed 21943434.
Backbone
  Vector backbone: pEGFP-N1
  Backbone manufacturer: Clontech
  Backbone size w/o insert (bp): 6299
  Vector type: Mammalian Expression
  Selectable markers: Neomycin (select with G418)
Growth in bacteria
  Bacterial resistance: Kanamycin, 50 μg/mL
  Growth temperature: 37°C
  Growth strain: DH5alpha
  Copy number: High Copy
Gene/Insert
  Gene/Insert name: PAmKate (alt name: photoactivatable dark-to-far red fluorescent protein)
  Insert size (bp): 715
  Mutation: F84W/S148N/S165G compared to mKate (but numbering relative to EGFP).
  Promoter: CMV
  Tag / fusion protein: transferrin receptor (TfR) (N terminal on insert)
  Cloning method: Restriction Enzyme; 5′ cloning site BamHI (unknown if destroyed); 3′ cloning site NotI (unknown if destroyed)
  Sequencing primers: 5′ cggtaggcgtgtacggtgggag
Terms and licenses: Academic/Nonprofit Terms; Industry Terms: Not Available to Industry
How to cite: pTfR-PAmKate was a gift from Vladislav Verkhusha (Addgene plasmid # 32692 ; http://n2t.net/addgene:32692 ; RRID:Addgene_32692)
