[The description below was written by a language model from this plasmid's Addgene catalogue record and pLannotate feature annotations shown in this document.]
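Description:
pTfR-PAmKate is a mammalian expression plasmid built on the Clontech pEGFP-N1 backbone, in which the EGFP reporter position is occupied by PAmKate, cloned between BamHI and NotI. The full sequence record is about 7.0 kb. It replicates in E. coli from a high-copy ColE1/pUC-type origin and also carries an f1 origin. A single NeoR/KanR (Tn5 aminoglycoside phosphotransferase) gene serves for both selections. A bacterial bla-type promoter drives it for kanamycin resistance in bacteria, and the SV40 enhancer/early promoter, paired with an HSV TK polyadenylation signal, drives it for G418 selection in mammalian cells. The short large T antigen, ble and bGH poly(A) fragments in the annotation are most likely backbone remnants or partial matches rather than functional parts.

The expression cassette uses the human CMV immediate-early enhancer and promoter to drive a fusion of the human transferrin receptor (TFRC) coding sequence to mammalian codon-optimized PAmKate, followed by the SV40 poly(A) signal. TfR sits at the N terminus of the fluorescent protein, separated from it by a short linker region. PAmKate is a monomeric photoactivatable fluorescent protein that converts from a dark state to a far-red emitting state. It differs from mKate by the substitutions F84W, S148N and S165G, numbered relative to EGFP.

Fusing PAmKate to the transferrin receptor, a membrane protein, gives a photoactivatable marker for tracking this receptor in living cells. The associated publication concerns live-cell superresolution localization imaging of multiple fluorescent proteins with highly overlapping emission spectra, which indicates the intended use.
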