Features (pLannotate 1.2.2; 15 found; start..end, strand, type, name):
     61..364     +  enhancer       CMV enhancer: human cytomegalovirus immediate early enhancer
    365..568     +  promoter       CMV promoter: human cytomegalovirus (CMV) immediate early promoter
    591..619     +  misc_feature   MCS (fragment): multiple cloning site
    626..2905    +  CDS            TFRC (sequence partly withheld): TFR1_HUMAN - Experimental evidence at protein level: Swiss-Prot protein existence level 1. (Microbial infection) Acts as a receptor for new-world arenaviruses: Guanarito, Junin and Machupo virus. From Homo sapiens (Human).
   2966..3679    +  CDS            PAmKate: monomeric photoactivatable red fluorescent protein (Gunewardene et al., 2011) mammalian codon-optimized
   3696..3779    +  CDS            large T antigen (fragment): large T antigen from SV40 (simian virus 40)
   3802..3923    +  polyA_signal   SV40 poly(A) signal: SV40 polyadenylation signal
   3957..4385    -  rep_origin     f1 ori (sequence partly withheld): f1 bacteriophage origin of replication; arrow indicates direction of (+) strand synthesis
   4412..4516    +  promoter       AmpR promoter: bla
   4518..4875    +  promoter       SV40 promoter: SV40 enhancer and early promoter
   4910..5704    +  CDS            NeoR/KanR: aminoglycoside phosphotransferase from Tn5; aph(3')-II (or nptII); confers resistance to neomycin, kanamycin, and G418 (Geneticin®)
   5725..5877    +  CDS            ble (fragment): BLE_KLEPN - Experimental evidence at protein level: Swiss-Prot protein existence level 1. Binding protein with a strong affinity to the bleomycin family of antibiotics. Binds to CL990; an antimitotic-antibiotic compound. From Klebsiella pneumoniae.
   5936..5983    +  polyA_signal   HSV TK poly(A) signal: herpes simplex virus thymidine kinase polyadenylation signal (Cole and Stacy, 1985)
   6074..6090    -  polyA_signal   bGH poly(A) signal (fragment): bovine growth hormone polyadenylation signal
   6312..6900    +  rep_origin     ori: high-copy-number ColE1/pMB1/pBR322/pUC origin of replication
>Addgene plasmid #32692 | pTfR-PAmKate | depositor full sequence | sequence record 38136 | pTfR-PAmKate sequence 7014 bps
TAGTTATTAATAGTAATCAATTACGGGGTCATTAGTTCATAGCCCATATATGGAGTTCCGCGTTACATAA
CTTACGGTAAATGGCCCGCCTGGCTGACCGCCCAACGACCCCCGCCCATTGACGTCAATAATGACGTATG
TTCCCATAGTAACGCCAATAGGGACTTTCCATTGACGTCAATGGGTGGAGTATTTACGGTAAACTGCCCA
CTTGGCAGTACATCAAGTGTATCATATGCCAAGTACGCCCCCTATTGACGTCAATGACGGTAAATGGCCC
GCCTGGCATTATGCCCAGTACATGACCTTATGGGACTTTCCTACTTGGCAGTACATCTACGTATTAGTCA
TCGCTATTACCATGGTGATGCGGTTTTGGCAGTACATCAATGGGCGTGGATAGCGGTTTGACTCACGGGG
ATTTCCAAGTCTCCACCCCATTGACGTCAATGGGAGTTTGTTTTGGCACCAAAATCAACGGGACTTTCCA
AAATGTCGTAACAACTCCGCCCCATTGACGCAAATGGGCGGTAGGCGTGTACGGTGGGAGGTCTATATAA
GCAGAGCTGGTTTAGTGAACCGTCAGATCCGCTAGCGCTACCGGACTCAGATCTCGAGCGCCACCATGAT
GGATCAAGCTAGATCAGCATTCTCTAACTTGTTTGGTGGAGAACCATTGTCATATACCCGGTTCAGCCTG
GCTCGGCAAGTAGATGGCGATAACAGTCATGTGGAGATGAAACTTGCTGTAGATGAAGAAGAAAATGCTG
ACAATAACACAAAGGCCAATGTCACAAAACCAAAAAGGTGTAGTGGAAGTATCTGCTATGGGACTATTGC
TGTGATCGTCTTTTTCTTGATTGGATTTATGATTGGCTACTTGGGCTATTGTAAAGGGGTAGAACCAAAA
ACTGAGTGTGAGAGACTGGCAGGAACCGAGTCTCCAGTGAGGGAGGAGCCAGGAGAGGACTTCCCTGCAG
CACGTCGCTTATATTGGGATGACCTGAAGAGAAAGTTGTCGGAGAAACTGGACAGCACAGACTTCACCAG
CACCATCAAGCTGCTGAATGAAAATTCATATGTCCCTCGTGAGGCTGGATCTCAAAAAGATGAAAATCTT
GCGTTGTATGTTGAAAATCAATTTCGTGAATTTAAACTCAGCAAAGTCTGGCGTGATCAACATTTTGTTA
AGATTCAGGTCAAAGACAGCGCTCAAAACTCGGTGATCATAGTTGATAAGAACGGTAGACTTGTTTACCT
GGTGGAGAATCCTGGGGGTTATGTGGCGTATAGTAAGGCTGCAACAGTTACTGGTAAACTGGTCCATGCT
AATTTTGGTACTAAAAAAGATTTTGAGGATTTATACACTCCTGTGAATGGATCTATAGTGATTGTCAGAG
CAGGGAAAATCACCTTTGCAGAAAAGGTTGCAAATGCTGAAAGCTTAAATGCAATTGGTGTGTTGATATA
CATGGACCAGACTAAATTTCCCATTGTTAACGCAGAACTTTCATTCTTTGGACATGCTCATCTGGGGACA
GGTGACCCTTACACACCTGGATTCCCTTCCTTCAATCACACTCAGTTTCCACCATCTCGGTCATCAGGAT
TGCCTAATATACCTGTCCAGACAATCTCCAGAGCTGCTGCAGAAAAGCTGTTTGGGAATATGGAAGGAGA
CTGTCCCTCTGACTGGAAAACAGACTCTACATGTAGGATGGTAACCTCAGAAAGCAAGAATGTGAAGCTC
ACTGTGAGCAATGTGCTGAAAGAGATAAAAATTCTTAACATCTTTGGAGTTATTAAAGGCTTTGTAGAAC
CAGATCACTATGTTGTAGTTGGGGCCCAGAGAGATGCATGGGGCCCTGGAGCTGCAAAATCCGGTGTAGG
CACAGCTCTCCTATTGAAACTTGCCCAGATGTTCTCAGATATGGTCTTAAAAGATGGGTTTCAGCCCAGC
AGAAGCATTATCTTTGCCAGTTGGAGTGCTGGAGACTTTGGATCGGTTGGTGCCACTGAATGGCTAGAGG
GATACCTTTCGTCCCTGCATTTAAAGGCTTTCACTTATATTAATCTGGATAAAGCGGTTCTTGGTACCAG
CAACTTCAAGGTTTCTGCCAGCCCACTGTTGTATACGCTTATTGAGAAAACAATGCAAAATGTGAAGCAT
CCGGTTACTGGGCAATTTCTATATCAGGACAGCAACTGGGCCAGCAAAGTTGAGAAACTCACTTTAGACA
ATGCTGCTTTCCCTTTCCTTGCATATTCTGGAATCCCAGCAGTTTCTTTCTGTTTTTGCGAGGACACAGA
TTATCCTTATTTGGGTACCACCATGGACACCTATAAGGAACTGATTGAGAGGATTCCTGAGTTGAACAAA
GTGGCACGAGCAGCTGCAGAGGTCGCTGGTCAGTTCGTGATTAAACTAACCCATGATGTTGAATTGAAC
[444 nt withheld, positions 2450-2893]
GACAATGAGTTTTCAGAATTCGGCTCCACCGGCTCCACCGGCTCCACCGGCGCGGATCCACCGGTCGCCA
CCATGGTGTCTAAGGGCGAAGAGCTGATTAAGGAGAACATGCACATGAAGCTGTACATGGAGGGCACCGT
GAACAACCACCACTTCAAGTGCACATCCGAGGGCGAAGGCAAGCCCTACGAGGGCACCCAGACCATGAGA
ATCAAGGTGGTCGAGGGCGGCCCTCTCCCCTTCGCCTTCGACATCCTGGCTACCAGCTTCATGTACGGCA
GCAAGACCTTCATCAACCACACCCAGGGCATCCCCGACTTCTGGAAGCAGTCCTTCCCTGAGGGCTTCAC
ATGGGAGAGAGTCACCACATACGAAGACGGGGGCGTGCTGACCGCTACCCAGGACACCAGCCTCCAGGAC
GGCTGCCTCATCTACAACGTCAAGATCAGAGGGGTGAACTTCCCATCCAACGGCCCTGTGATGCAGAAGA
AAACACTCGGCTGGGAGGCCAACACCGAGATGCTGTACCCCGCTGACGGCGGCCTGGAAGGCAGAGGGGA
CATGGCCCTGAAGCTCGTGGGCGGGGGCCACCTGATCTGCAACTTGAAGACCACATACAGATCCAAGAAA
CCCGCTAAGAACCTCAAGATGCCCGGCGTCTACTATGTGGACCGCAGACTGGAAAGAATCAAGGAGGCCG
ACAAAGAGACCTACGTCGAGCAGCACGAGGTGGCTGTGGCCAGATACTGCGACCTCCCTAGCAAACTGGG
GCACAAGCTTAATTAAAGCGGCCGCGACTCTAGATCATAATCAGCCATACCACATTTGTAGAGGTTTTAC
TTGCTTTAAAAAACCTCCCACACCTCCCCCTGAACCTGAAACATAAAATGAATGCAATTGTTGTTGTTAA
CTTGTTTATTGCAGCTTATAATGGTTACAAATAAAGCAATAGCATCACAAATTTCACAAATAAAGCATTT
TTTTCACTGCATTCTAGTTGTGGTTTGTCCAAACTCATCAATGTATCTTAAGGCGTAAATTGTAAGCGTT
AATATTTTGTTAAAATTCGCGTTAAATTTTTGTTAAATCAGCTCATTTTTTAACCAATAGGCCGAAATCG
GCAAAATCCCTTATAAATCAAAAGAATAGACCGAGATAGGGT
[37 nt withheld, positions 4056-4092]
AAAGAACGTGGACTCCAACGTCAAAGG
[49 nt withheld, positions 4120-4168]
T
[91 nt withheld, positions 4170-4260]
G
[124 nt withheld, positions 4262-4385]
CAGGTGGCACTTTTCGGGGAAATGTGCGCGGAACCCCTATTTGTTTATTTTTCTAAATACATTCAAATAT
GTATCCGCTCATGAGACAATAACCCTGATAAATGCTTCAATAATATTGAAAAAGGAAGAGTCCTGAGGCG
GAAAGAACCAGCTGTGGAATGTGTGTCAGTTAGGGTGTGGAAAGTCCCCAGGCTCCCCAGCAGGCAGAAG
TATGCAAAGCATGCATCTCAATTAGTCAGCAACCAGGTGTGGAAAGTCCCCAGGCTCCCCAGCAGGCAGA
AGTATGCAAAGCATGCATCTCAATTAGTCAGCAACCATAGTCCCGCCCCTAACTCCGCCCATCCCGCCCC
TAACTCCGCCCAGTTCCGCCCATTCTCCGCCCCATGGCTGACTAATTTTTTTTATTTATGCAGAGGCCGA
GGCCGCCTCGGCCTCTGAGCTATTCCAGAAGTAGTGAGGAGGCTTTTTTGGAGGCCTAGGCTTTTGCAAA
GATCGATCAAGAGACAGGATGAGGATCGTTTCGCATGATTGAACAAGATGGATTGCACGCAGGTTCTCCG
GCCGCTTGGGTGGAGAGGCTATTCGGCTATGACTGGGCACAACAGACAATCGGCTGCTCTGATGCCGCCG
TGTTCCGGCTGTCAGCGCAGGGGCGCCCGGTTCTTTTTGTCAAGACCGACCTGTCCGGTGCCCTGAATGA
ACTGCAAGACGAGGCAGCGCGGCTATCGTGGCTGGCCACGACGGGCGTTCCTTGCGCAGCTGTGCTCGAC
GTTGTCACTGAAGCGGGAAGGGACTGGCTGCTATTGGGCGAAGTGCCGGGGCAGGATCTCCTGTCATCTC
ACCTTGCTCCTGCCGAGAAAGTATCCATCATGGCTGATGCAATGCGGCGGCTGCATACGCTTGATCCGGC
TACCTGCCCATTCGACCACCAAGCGAAACATCGCATCGAGCGAGCACGTACTCGGATGGAAGCCGGTCTT
GTCGATCAGGATGATCTGGACGAAGAGCATCAGGGGCTCGCGCCAGCCGAACTGTTCGCCAGGCTCAAGG
CGAGCATGCCCGACGGCGAGGATCTCGTCGTGACCCATGGCGATGCCTGCTTGCCGAATATCATGGTGGA
AAATGGCCGCTTTTCTGGATTCATCGACTGTGGCCGGCTGGGTGTGGCGGACCGCTATCAGGACATAGCG
TTGGCTACCCGTGATATTGCTGAAGAGCTTGGCGGCGAATGGGCTGACCGCTTCCTCGTGCTTTACGGTA
TCGCCGCTCCCGATTCGCAGCGCATCGCCTTCTATCGCCTTCTTGACGAGTTCTTCTGAGCGGGACTCTG
GGGTTCGAAATGACCGACCAAGCGACGCCCAACCTGCCATCACGAGATTTCGATTCCACCGCCGCCTTCT
ATGAAAGGTTGGGCTTCGGAATCGTTTTCCGGGACGCCGGCTGGATGATCCTCCAGCGCGGGGATCTCAT
GCTGGAGTTCTTCGCCCACCCTAGGGGGAGGCTAACTGAAACACGGAAGGAGACAATACCGGAAGGAACC
CGCGCTATGACGGCAATAAAAAGACAGAATAAAACGCACGGTGTTGGGTCGTTTGTTCATAAACGCGGGG
TTCGGTCCCAGGGCTGGCACTCTGTCGATACCCCACCGAGACCCCATTGGGGCCAATACGCCCGCGTTTC
TTCCTTTTCCCCACCCCACCCCCCAAGTTCGGGTGAAGGCCCAGGGCTCGCAGCCAACGTCGGGGCGGCA
GGCCCTGCCATAGCCTCAGGTTACTCATATATACTTTAGATTGATTTAAAACTTCATTTTTAATTTAAAA
GGATCTAGGTGAAGATCCTTTTTGATAATCTCATGACCAAAATCCCTTAACGTGAGTTTTCGTTCCACTG
AGCGTCAGACCCCGTAGAAAAGATCAAAGGATCTTCTTGAGATCCTTTTTTTCTGCGCGTAATCTGCTGC
TTGCAAACAAAAAAACCACCGCTACCAGCGGTGGTTTGTTTGCCGGATCAAGAGCTACCAACTCTTTTTC
CGAAGGTAACTGGCTTCAGCAGAGCGCAGATACCAAATACTGTCCTTCTAGTGTAGCCGTAGTTAGGCCA
CCACTTCAAGAACTCTGTAGCACCGCCTACATACCTCGCTCTGCTAATCCTGTTACCAGTGGCTGCTGCC
AGTGGCGATAAGTCGTGTCTTACCGGGTTGGACTCAAGACGATAGTTACCGGATAAGGCGCAGCGGTCGG
GCTGAACGGGGGGTTCGTGCACACAGCCCAGCTTGGAGCGAACGACCTACACCGAACTGAGATACCTACA
GCGTGAGCTATGAGAAAGCGCCACGCTTCCCGAAGGGAGAAAGGCGGACAGGTATCCGGTAAGCGGCAGG
GTCGGAACAGGAGAGCGCACGAGGGAGCTTCCAGGGGGAAACGCCTGGTATCTTTATAGTCCTGTCGGGT
TTCGCCACCTCTGACTTGAGCGTCGATTTTTGTGATGCTCGTCAGGGGGGCGGAGCCTATGGAAAAACGC
CAGCAACGCGGCCTTTTTACGGTTCCTGGCCTTTTGCTGGCCTTTTGCTCACATGTTCTTTCCTGCGTTA
TCCCCTGATTCTGTGGATAACCGTATTACCGCCATGCAT
