>Addgene plasmid #32692 | pTfR-PAmKate | addgene partial sequence | sequence record 38890 | CMV-F
ACCGTCAGATCCGCTAGCGCTACCGGACTCAGATCTCGAGCGCCACCATGATGGATCAAGCTAGATCAGC
ATTCTCTAACTTGTTTGGTGGAGAACCATTGTCATATACCCGGTTCAGCCTGGCTCGGCAAGTAGATGGC
GATAACAGTCATGTGGAGATGAAACTTGCTGTAGATGAAGAAGAAAATGCTGACAATAACACAAAGGCCA
ATGTCACAAAACCAAAAAGGTGTAGTGGAAGTATCTGCTATGGGACTATTGCTGTGATCGTCTTTTTCTT
GATTGGATTTATGATTGGCTACTTGGGCTATTGTAAAGGGGTAGAACCAAAAACTGAGTGTGAGAGACTG
GCAGGAACCGAGTCTCCAGTGAGGGAGGAGCCAGGAGAGGACTTCCCTGCAGCACGTCGCTTATATTGGG
ATGACCTGAAGAGAAAGTTGTCGGAGAAACTGGACAGCACAGACTTCACCAGCACCATCAAGCTGCTGAA
TGAAAATTCATATGTCCCTCGTGAGGCTGGATCTCAAAAAGATGAAAATCTTGCGTTGTATGTTGAAAAT
CAATTTCGTGAATTTAAACTCAGCAAAGTCTGGCGTGATCAACATTTTGTTAAGATTCAGGTC
