>Addgene plasmid #32692 | pTfR-PAmKate | addgene partial sequence | sequence record 38891 | SV40pA-R 5'-GAAATTTGTGATGCTATTGC-3'
AGTTAACAACAACAATTGCATTCATTTTATGTTTCAGGTTCAGGGGGAGGTGTGGGAGGTTTTTTAAAGC
AAGTAAAACCTCTACAAATGTGGTATGGCTGATTATGATCTAGAGTCGCGGCCGCTTTAATTAAGCTTGT
GCCCCAGTTTGCTAGGGAGGTCGCAGTATCTGGCCACAGCCACCTCGTGCTGCTCGACGTAGGTCTCTTT
GTCGGCCTCCTTGATTCTTTCCAGTCTGCGGTCCACATAGTAGACGCCGGGCATCTTGAGGTTCTTAGCG
GGTTTCTTGGATCTGTATGTGGTCTTCAAGTTGCAGATCAGGTGGCCCCCGCCCACGAGCTTCAGGGCCA
TGTCCCCTCTGCCTTCCAGGCCGCCGTCAGCGGGGTACAGCATCTCGGTGTTGGCCTCCCAGCCGAGTGT
TTTCTTCTGCATCACAGGGCCGTTGGATGGGAAGTTCACCCCTCTGATCTTGACGTTGTAGATGAGGCAG
CCGTCCTGGAGGCTGGTGTCCTGGGTAGCGGTCAGCACGCCCCCGTCTTCGTATGTGGTGACTCTCTCCC
ATGTGAAGCCCTCAGGGAAGGACTGCTTCCAGAAGTCGGGGATGCCCTGGGTGTGGTTGATGAAGGTCTT
GCTGCCGTACATGAAGCTGGTAGCCAGGATGTCG
